>Addgene plasmid #239426 | pAAV-HSPA1A-CytoTape-V5 | addgene full sequence | sequence record 491019 | Addgene NGS Result
CCCATTCGCCATTCAGGCTGCGCAACTGTTGGGAAGGGCGATCGGTGCGGGCCTCTTCGCTATTACGCCA
GCTGCGCGCTCGCTCGCTCACTGAGGCCGCCCGGGCAAAGCCCGGGCGTCGGGCGACCTTTGGTCGCCCG
GCCTCAGTGAGCGAGCGAGCGCGCAGAGAGGGAGTGGCCAACTCCATCACTAGGGGTTCCTTGTAGTTAA
TGATTAACCCGCCATGCTACTTATCTACGTAGCCATGCTCTAGGAAGATCGTAGGTTAATTAAACTAGGG
AACTTTCCAGTACTTTCCCAAACAAGGACCTACTGAGCCTTTCAGGTTCACAATCAATCAGATCCCTACT
GGCTCACCTAGTCTCCCGACGCCTTCGCTTCAGTTTGGAAACGTCCAGATTACGCAGCCCCAGCGAGTAG
GTGGGGGCTCCCTCAATATCAAACTGCACAACCGGGGTCCCCCCACCCCCCACCCCGTCCCTCCCTGCAA
ATTTGAGACGGCTCCAACTCAGTAATCTTTTTCCAAACTGGCCCATGAGGTCAGAGACAGTATCTCCATT
GTAACGTGGCCGGGCGGTGTCAACACAAACGCCCCCACCCTCCCCTGGACGCGCGTAACCCGCTCCCCGC
ACCAGCCCCCTGCCCACAACTGCGCAGGCCCAGCAAGCCCCCACAATTAAAAGCCCAGCGCCGACCCTTC
CTGTCAATTAGGCGCTGAAGCGCAGGCGGTCAGCATCGCCATGGAGACCAACACCCTTCCCACCGCCACT
CCCCCTTCCTCTCAGGGTCCCTGTCCCCTCCAGTGAATCCCAGAAGACTCTGGAGAGTTCTGAGCAGGGG
GCGGCACTCTGGCCTCTGATTGGTCCAAGGAAGGCTGGGGGGCAGGACGGGAGGCGAAAACCCTGGAATA
TTCCCGACCTGGCAGCCTCATCGAGCTCGGTGATTGGCTCAGAAGGGAAAAGGCGGGTCTCCGTGACGAC
TTATAAAAGCCCAGGGGCAAGCGGTCCGGATACGACTAGTGCCACCATGATTGACTATACTGCTGCTGGT
TTCACCCTCCTCCAAGGTGCACATCTGTACGCTCCTGAAGACAGAGGTATCTGCGATGTGCTGGTTGCCA
ACGGTAAGATCATCGCTGTGGCCTCCAACATTCCTAGCGACATCGTTCCAAACTGCACCGTTGTCGATCT
GAGCGGACAGATCCTCTGTCCAGGATTCATTGATCAGCACGTGCACCTCATTGGAGGAGGAGGCGAAGCT
GGTCCTACTACTAGAACTCCCGAAGTCGCACTGTCTCGCCTCACAGAGGCAGGCGTTACCTCCGTCGTGG
GACTCCTGGGTACTGATAGCATCTCTAGGCACCCTGAGTCTCTGCTGGCAAAGACCAGAGCCCTCAATGA
GGAGGGTATCTCCGCTTGGATGCTGACTGGTGCTTATCACGTCCCATCTCGCACCATTACTGGCAGCGTG
GAGAAGGACGTTGCAATCATCGACAGAGTGATCGGTGTTAAGTGCGCTATCTCCGACCACAGGAGCGCTG
CTCCCGACGTCTATCACCTGGCCAACATGGCAGCCGAGAGCAGAGTCGGTGGTCTGCTCGGTGGCAAGCC
AGGAGTTACCGTGTTCCACATGGGTGACTCTAAGAAGGCACTGCAACCCATCTATGACCTGCTGGAGAAC
TGTGACGTCCCAATCTCCAAGCTGCTGCCTACCCACGTCAACAGGAACGTGCCTCTCTTCTACCAAGCTC
TGGAGTTCGCAAGAAAGGGTGGCACCATCGACATCACCTCTAGCATTGATGAACCCGTCGCTCCAGCTGA
GGGAATCGCAAGGGCTGTCCAAGCAGGTATCCCACTGGCAAGGGTGACACTCAGCTCTGATGGCAACGGC
TCCCAGCCATTCTTCGATGATGAAGGAAATCTGACTCACATTGGCGTGGCTGGATTTGAAACTCTCCTGG
AAACAGTTCAGGTTCTGGTTAAGGACTACGACTTCAGCATTTCTGACGCTCTCAGACCACTCACCTCTAG
CGTCGCTGGCTTCCTGAACCTGACTGGTAAAGGCGAAATCAAACCTGGTAATGACGCTGATCTGCTGGTG
ATGACACCCGAACTGCGCATTGAGCAGGTCTATGCAAGAGGAAAGCTGATGGTTAAGGACGGAAAGGCTT
GTGTCAAGGGCACATTCGAGACTGCTGGCAAACTGGTTATCTGGATCAATGGCGATAAGGGCTACAATGG
CCTGGCAGAGGTCGGTAAGAAGTTCGAGAAAGATACAGGCATCAAAGTTACTGTGGAACACCCAGATAAG
CTGGAGGAGAAGTTCCCTCAGGTCGCAGCAACTGGCGACGGTCCAGACATCATCTTCTGGGCACACGATA
GGTTCGGTGGCTATGCCCAATCTGGCCTGCTGGCTGAGATTACTCCTGATAAGGCTTTCCAGGACAAGCT
GTATCCATTCACCTGGGATGCTGTGAGATACAATGGCAAGCTGATCGCATACCCTATTGCTGTGGAAGCT
CTGAGCCTGATCTACAACAAGGACCTGCTGCCTAATCCTCCTAAGACATGGGAAGAAATCCCTGCACTGG
ACAAGGAACTGAAGGCCAAAGGCAAGTCCGCACTGATGTTCAACCTGCAGGAGCCTTACTTTACCTGGCC
ACTGATTGCTGCCGACGGTGGTTACGCTTTCAAGTACGAGAATGGTAAGTACGACATCAAAGATGTGGGT
GTGGACAATGCTGGTGCCAAAGCTGGTCTGACTTTCCTGGTGGATCTGATCAAGAACAAGCACATGAATG
CAGACACTGACTATTCTATCGCAGAGGCTGCTTTCAACAAAGGCGAAACCGCAATGACTATCAATGGTCC
TTGGGCATGGTCTAACATCGACACTAGCAAAGTCAACTACGGTGTCACCGTTCTGCCAACCTTCAAGGGT
CAGCCAAGCAAACCTTTCGTTGGCGTGCTGAGCGCAGGTATCAACGCTGCCTCTCCTAACAAAGAGCTGG
CTAAGGAGTTTCTGGAGAACTACCTGCTGACAGACGAAGGTCTGGAGGCAGTGAACAAGGACAAGCCACT
GGGTGCCGTGGCTCTGAAGAGCTACGAAGAAGAACTGGCCAAGGACCCTCGCATCGCTGCTACAATGGAG
AACGCACAGAAGGGTGAGATCATGCCAAACATCCCACAGATGAGCGCATTCTGGTATGCCGTGAGGACCG
CTGTTATCAACGCAGCTTCTGGCAGACAGACCGTGGATGAAGCCCTGAAAGACGCACAGACCGGTAAGCC
TATCCCTAACCCTCTGCTCGGTCTCGATTCTACCTAAGCGGCCGCTCATAAAGCTCGACTGTGCCTTCTA
GTTGCCAGCCATCTGTTGTTTGCCCCTCCCCCGTGCCTTCCTTGACCCTGGAAGGTGCCACTCCCACTGT
CCTTTCCTAATAAAATGAGGAAATTGCATCGCATTGTCTGAGTAGGTGTCATTCTATTCTGGGGGGTGGG
GTGGGGCAGGACAGCAAGGGGGAGGATTGGGAAGACAATAGCAGGCATGCTGGGGATGCGGTCCGGACTG
TACAATTGCATTCATTTTATGTTTCAGGTTCAGGGGGAGATGTGGGAGGTTTTTTAAAGCAAGTAAAACC
TCTACAAATGTGGTAAAATCGATAAGGATCTTCCTAGAGCATGGCTACGTAGATAAGTAGCATGGCGGGT
TAATCATTAACTACAAGGAACCCCTAGTGATGGAGTTGGCCACTCCCTCTCTGCGCGCTCGCTCGCTCAC
TGAGGCCGGGCGACCAAAGGTCGCCCGACGCCCGGGCTTTGCCCGGGCGGCCTCAGTGAGCGAGCGAGCG
CGCAGCTGCATTAATGAATCGGCCAACGCGCGGGGAGAGGCGGTTTGCGTATTGGGCGCTCTTCCGCTTC
CTCGCTCACTGACTCGCTGCGCTCGGTCGTTCGGCTGCGGCGAGCGGTATCAGCTCACTCAAAGGCGGTA
ATACGGTTATCCACAGAATCAGGGGATAACGCAGGAAAGAACATGTGAGCAAAAGGCCAGCAAAAGGCCA
GGAACCGTAAAAAGGCCGCGTTGCTGGCGTTTTTCCATAGGCTCCGCCCCCCTGACGAGCATCACAAAAA
TCGACGCTCAAGTCAGAGGTGGCGAAACCCGACAGGACTATAAAGATACCAGGCGTTTCCCCCTGGAAGC
TCCCTCGTGCGCTCTCCTGTTCCGACCCTGCCGCTTACCGGATACCTGTCCGCCTTTCTCCCTTCGGGAA
GCGTGGCGCTTTCTCATAGCTCACGCTGTAGGTATCTCAGTTCGGTGTAGGTCGTTCGCTCCAAGCTGGG
CTGTGTGCACGAACCCCCCGTTCAGCCCGACCGCTGCGCCTTATCCGGTAACTATCGTCTTGAGTCCAAC
CCGGTAAGACACGACTTATCGCCACTGGCAGCAGCCACTGGTAACAGGATTAGCAGAGCGAGGTATGTAG
GCGGTGCTACAGAGTTCTTGAAGTGGTGGCCTAACTACGGCTACACTAGAAGAACAGTATTTGGTATCTG
CGCTCTGCTGAAGCCAGTTACCTTCGGAAAAAGAGTTGGTAGCTCTTGATCCGGCAAACAAACCACCGCT
GGTAGCGGTGGTTTTTTTGTTTGCAAGCAGCAGATTACGCGCAGAAAAAAAGGATCTCAAGAAGATCCTT
TGATCTTTTCTACGGGGTCTGACGCTCAGTGGAACGAAAACTCACGTTAAGGGATTTTGGTCATGAGATT
ATCAAAAAGGATCTTCACCTAGATCCTTTTAAATTAAAAATGAAGTTTTAAATCAATCTAAAGTATATAT
GAGTAAACTTGGTCTGACAGTTACCAATGCTTAATCAGTGAGGCACCTATCTCAGCGATCTGTCTATTTC
GTTCATCCATAGTTGCCTGACTCCCCGTCGTGTAGATAACTACGATACGGGAGGGCTTACCATCTGGCCC
CAGTGCTGCAATGATACCGCGAGACCCACGCTCACCGGCTCCAGATTTATCAGCAATAAACCAGCCAGCC
GGAAGGGCCGAGCGCAGAAGTGGTCCTGCAACTTTATCCGCCTCCATCCAGTCTATTAATTGTTGCCGGG
AAGCTAGAGTAAGTAGTTCGCCAGTTAATAGTTTGCGCAACGTTGTTGCCATTGCTACAGGCATCGTGGT
GTCACGCTCGTCGTTTGGTATGGCTTCATTCAGCTCCGGTTCCCAACGATCAAGGCGAGTTACATGATCC
CCCATGTTGTGCAAAAAAGCGGTTAGCTCCTTCGGTCCTCCGATCGTTGTCAGAAGTAAGTTGGCCGCAG
TGTTATCACTCATGGTTATGGCAGCACTGCATAATTCTCTTACTGTCATGCCATCCGTAAGATGCTTTTC
TGTGACTGGTGAGTACTCAACCAAGTCATTCTGAGAATAGTGTATGCGGCGACCGAGTTGCTCTTGCCCG
GCGTCAATACGGGATAATACCGCGCCACATAGCAGAACTTTAAAAGTGCTCATCATTGGAAAACGTTCTT
CGGGGCGAAAACTCTCAAGGATCTTACCGCTGTTGAGATCCAGTTCGATGTAACCCACTCGTGCACCCAA
CTGATCTTCAGCATCTTTTACTTTCACCAGCGTTTCTGGGTGAGCAAAAACAGGAAGGCAAAATGCCGCA
AAAAAGGGAATAAGGGCGACACGGAAATGTTGAATACTCATACTCTTCCTTTTTCAATATTATTGAAGCA
TTTATCAGGGTTATTGTCTCATGAGCGGATACATATTTGAATGTATTTAGAAAAATAAACAAATAGGGGT
TCCGCGCACATTTCCCCGAAAAGTGCCACCTAAATTGTAAGCGTTAATATTTTGTTAAAATTCGCGTTAA
ATTTTTGTTAAATCAGCTCATTTTTTAACCAATAGGCCGAAATCGGCAAAATCCCTTATAAATCAAAAGA
ATAGACCGAGATAGGGT
[37 nt withheld, positions 5968-6004]
AAAGAACGTGGACTCCAACGTCAAAGG
[49 nt withheld, positions 6032-6080]
T
[91 nt withheld, positions 6082-6172]
G
[124 nt withheld, positions 6174-6297]
Features (pLannotate 1.2.2; 13 found; start..end, strand, type, name):
      5..74      -  CDS            lacZα (fragment): LacZα fragment of β-galactosidase; lacZ fragment
     69..201     -  repeat_region  AAV2 ITR (fragment): inverted terminal repeat of adeno-associated virus serotype 2 inverted
   1027..2196    +  CDS            iadA: IADA_ECOLI - Also known as yjiF. Experimental evidence at protein level: Swiss-Prot protein existence level 1. Catalyzes the hydrolytic cleavage of a subset of L- isoaspartyl (L-beta-aspartyl) dipeptides. Used to degrade proteins damaged by L-isoaspartyl residues formation. The best substrate for the enzyme reported thus far is iso-Asp-Leu. From Escherichia coli (strain K12).
   2197..3282    +  CDS            malE (fragment): MALE_ECO57 - Experimental evidence at protein level: Swiss-Prot protein existence level 1. Part of the ABC transporter complex MalEFGK involved in maltose/maltodextrin import. Binds maltose and higher maltodextrins. From Escherichia coli O157:H7.
   3283..3323    +  CDS            V5 tag (fragment): epitope tag from simian virus 5
   3349..3556    +  polyA_signal   bGH poly(A) signal: bovine growth hormone polyadenylation signal
   3587..3655    -  CDS            large T antigen (fragment): large T antigen from SV40 (simian virus 40)
   3726..3859    +  repeat_region  AAV2 ITR: inverted terminal repeat of adeno-associated virus serotype 2 inverted
   3853..3909    -  CDS            lacI (fragment): lac repressor; lacI; The lac repressor binds to the lac operator to inhibit transcription in E. coli. This inhibition can be relieved by adding lactose or isopropyl-β-D-thiogalactopyranoside (IPTG).
   4092..4680    -  rep_origin     ori: high-copy-number ColE1/pMB1/pBR322/pUC origin of replication
   4851..5711    -  CDS            AmpR: β-lactamase; bla; confers resistance to ampicillin, carbenicillin, and related antibiotics
   5712..5816    -  promoter       AmpR promoter: bla
   5869..6297    -  rep_origin     f1 ori (sequence partly withheld): f1 bacteriophage origin of replication; arrow indicates direction of (+) strand synthesis
