[The description below was written by a language model from this plasmid's Addgene catalogue record and pLannotate feature annotations shown in this document.]
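Description:
pAAV-HSE-CytoTape-V5 (named pAAV-HSPA1A-CytoTape-V5 in the sequence record) is an adeno-associated virus transfer plasmid for mammalian expression, in which a synthetic CytoTape-V5 coding sequence is placed under the HSPA1A (HSP70) promoter. The full sequence is about 6.3 kb, which matches the figure the catalogue lists as backbone size without insert, so that field appears to describe the whole plasmid. It is maintained in E. coli through a high-copy ColE1/pUC-type origin with ampicillin selection from AmpR and its bla promoter. An f1 phage origin is also present. The recommended recombination-deficient host strain fits the need to keep the repeat-rich AAV2 inverted terminal repeats intact. These ITRs flank the expression cassette and are the cis elements needed for packaging it into AAV particles. One of them is annotated only as a fragment.

Between the ITRs, the roughly 800 bp upstream of the open reading frame carries no annotation and presumably holds the heat-shock-responsive HSPA1A promoter named in the catalogue. The reading frame was annotated by similarity as an E. coli iadA (isoaspartyl dipeptidase)-derived segment. This is fused directly to a malE (maltose-binding protein)-derived segment and then a V5 epitope, matching the recorded C-terminal V5-dMBP tag. The bovine growth hormone polyadenylation signal terminates the transcript. The short lacZα, lacI and SV40 large T matches look like backbone remnants or incidental hits rather than functional parts.

The stated purpose is "HSPA1A signal monomer". The associated publication concerns scalable, multiplexed recorders of gene regulation dynamics over weeks. Together these suggest that the V5-tagged monomer is produced when the HSPA1A promoter is active, so that the epitope marks that activity within a protein-based recording, although the record does not detail the mechanism.
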