Addgene plasmid #239426: pAAV-HSE-CytoTape-V5
Purpose: HSPA1A signal monomer
Depositing lab: Changyang Linghu. Depositing organization: University of Michigan. Publication: Scalable and multiplexed recorders of gene regulation dynamics across weeks. Zheng L, Shi D, Yan Y, Zhou B, Lim J, Hou Y, An B, Adhinarta JK, Lin M, Ko B, Joesten WC, Gautam M, Huez EDM, Kim EC, Klyder EG, Chang B, Pitchiaya S, Roberts MT, Cai DJ, Boyden ES, Wei D, Lio P, Linghu C. Nature. 2026 Jan 26. doi: 10.1038/s41586-026-10156-9. PubMed 41588170.
Backbone
  Vector backbone: pAAV-HSPA1A
  Backbone manufacturer: Epoch Life Science, Inc.
  Backbone size w/o insert (bp): 6292
  Vector type: Mammalian Expression, AAV
Growth in bacteria
  Bacterial resistance: Ampicillin, 100 μg/mL
  Growth temperature: 37°C
  Growth strain: NEB Stable
  Copy number: High Copy
Gene/Insert
  Gene/Insert name: CytoTape-V5
  Species: Synthetic
  Entrez Gene: HSPA1A (a.k.a. HEL-S-103, HSP70, HSP70-1, HSP70-1A, HSP70-2, HSP70.1, HSP70.2, HSP70I, HSP72, HSPA1)
  Promoter: HSPA1A promoter
  Tag / fusion protein: V5-dMBP (C terminal on insert)
  Cloning method: Gibson Cloning
  Sequencing primers: 5′ TTGCGCAGATCGATAACTAGTGC; 3′ GCAAACAACAGATGGCTGGC
Terms and licenses: Academic/Nonprofit Terms; Industry Terms
Depositor comments: Please visit https://doi.org/10.1101/2025.05.10.653182 for bioRxiv preprint.
How to cite: pAAV-HSE-CytoTape-V5 was a gift from Changyang Linghu (Addgene plasmid # 239426 ; http://n2t.net/addgene:239426 ; RRID:Addgene_239426)
